Addgene plasmid #174769: pZA56
Purpose: Entry clone for Golden Gate assembly
Depositing lab: Sophien Kamoun. Depositing organization: Sainsbury Laboratory, Norwich. Publication: A vector system for fast-forward studies of the HOPZ-ACTIVATED RESISTANCE1 (ZAR1) resistosome in the model plant Nicotiana benthamiana. Harant A, Pai H, Sakai T, Kamoun S, Adachi H. Plant Physiol. 2022 Jan 20;188(1):70-80. doi: 10.1093/plphys/kiab471. PubMed 34633454.
Backbone
  Vector backbone: pICSL01005
  Backbone manufacturer: https://www.addgene.org/47996/
  Vector type: Unspecified
Growth in bacteria
  Bacterial resistance: Spectinomycin, 50 μg/mL
  Growth temperature: 37°C
  Growth strain: DH5alpha
  Copy number: High Copy
Gene/Insert
  Gene/Insert name: GG_NbZAR1syn-L17E/D481V without STOP codon
  Species: N. benthamiana
  Mutation: L17E/D481V
  Cloning method: Restriction Enzyme; 5′ cloning site unknown (unknown if destroyed)
Terms and licenses: Academic/Nonprofit Terms; Industry Terms: Not Available to Industry
How to cite: pZA56 was a gift from Sophien Kamoun (Addgene plasmid # 174769 ; http://n2t.net/addgene:174769 ; RRID:Addgene_174769)
