[The description below was written by a language model from this plasmid's Addgene catalogue record and pLannotate feature annotations shown in this document.]
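Description:
pZA56 is a Golden Gate entry (level 0-type) clone built on the pICSL01005 backbone, intended as a donor module for modular assembly of plant expression constructs rather than as an expression vector in its own right. The 4,787 nt plasmid is propagated in E. coli from a high-copy ColE1/pUC-type origin and is selected with spectinomycin through an aadA gene (streptomycin/spectinomycin resistance). aadA lies downstream of an annotated AmpR (bla) promoter. The short integrase, gentamicin acetyltransferase and lacI fragments picked up by the annotation appear to be non-functional remnants flanking the resistance cassette and cloning region.

The payload is a single open reading frame of about 2.5 kb, recorded as a synthetic version of Nicotiana benthamiana ZAR1 (NbZAR1syn) carrying the L17E and D481V substitutions and lacking a stop codon. The automated annotation labels this region as Arabidopsis RPP13L4/ZAR1 by homology, which is consistent with the insert being the N. benthamiana orthologue of this NLR immune receptor. No plant promoter, terminator or tag is annotated. The absence of a stop codon fits a coding-sequence module designed to be fused in frame to a C-terminal tag module and combined with promoter and terminator parts during assembly. The record does not state the Type IIS enzyme sites or overhangs used, nor the functional rationale for the two mutations. The associated work describes a vector toolkit for studying the ZAR1 resistosome in N. benthamiana, so this clone presumably serves as a mutant ZAR1 building block for such functional assays.
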