Features (pLannotate 1.2.2; 7 found; start..end, strand, type, name):
    110..214     +  promoter       AmpR promoter: bla
    205..285     -  CDS            int (fragment): INT2_ECOLX - Protein inferred from homology: Swiss-Prot protein existence level 3. Putative integrase believed to be involved in the insertion of antibiotic resistance genes into plasmids and transposons. From Escherichia coli.
    373..429     +  CDS            GmR (fragment): gentamycin acetyltransferase; aacC1; confers resistance to gentamycin
    436..1224    +  CDS            aadA: S3AD_ECOLX - Experimental evidence at protein level: Swiss-Prot protein existence level 1. Mediates bacterial resistance to the antibiotics streptomycin and spectinomycin. From Escherichia coli.
   1398..1986    +  rep_origin     ori: high-copy-number ColE1/pMB1/pBR322/pUC origin of replication
   2169..2218    +  CDS            lacI (fragment): lac repressor; lacI; The lac repressor binds to the lac operator to inhibit transcription in E. coli. This inhibition can be relieved by adding lactose or isopropyl-β-D-thiogalactopyranoside (IPTG).
   2235..4754    +  CDS            RPP13L4: R13L4_ARATH - Also known as ZAR1 From Arabidopsis thaliana (Mouse-ear cress).
>Addgene plasmid #174769 | pZA56 | addgene full sequence | sequence record 344753 | Addgene NGS Result
GTGGCTCTTCAGTGGACGAAAGGGCCTCGTGATACGCCTATTTTTATAGGTTAATGTCATGATAATAATG
GTTTCTTAGACGTCAGGTGGCACTTTTCGGGGAAATGTGCGCGGAACCCCTATTTGTTTATTTTTCTAAA
TACATTCAAATATGTATCCGCTCATGAGACAATAACCCTGATAAATGCTTCAATAATATTGAAAAAGGAA
GAGTATGCGCTCACGCAACTGGTCCAGAACCTTGACCGAACGCAGCGGTGGTAACGGCGCAGTGGCGGTT
TTCATGGCTTGTTATGACTGTTTTTTTTTGGGGTACAGTCTATGCCTCGGGCATCCAAGCAGCAAGCGCG
TTACGCCGTGGGTCGATGTTTGATGTTATGGAGCAGCAACGATGTTACGCAGCAGGGCAGTCGCCCTAAA
ACAAAGTTAAACATCATGAGGGAAGCGGTGATCGCCGAAGTATCGACTCAACTATCAGAGGTAGTTGGCG
TCATCGAGCGCCATCTCGAACCGACGTTGCTGGCCGTACATTTGTACGGCTCCGCAGTGGATGGCGGCCT
GAAGCCACACAGCGATATTGATTTGCTGGTTACGGTGACCGTAAGGCTTGATGAAACAACGCGGCGAGCT
TTGATCAACGACCTTTTGGAAACTTCGGCTTCCCCTGGAGAGAGCGAGATTCTCCGCGCTGTAGAAGTCA
CCATTGTTGTGCACGACGACATCATTCCGTGGCGTTATCCAGCTAAGCGCGAACTGCAATTTGGAGAATG
GCAGCGCAATGACATTCTTGCAGGTATCTTCGAGCCAGCCACGATCGACATTGATCTGGCTATCTTGCTG
ACAAAAGCAAGAGAACATAGCGTTGCCTTGGTAGGTCCAGCGGCGGAGGAACTCTTTGATCCGGTTCCTG
AACAGGATCTATTTGAGGCGCTAAATGAAACCTTAACGCTATGGAACTCGCCGCCCGACTGGGCTGGCGA
TGAGCGAAATGTAGTGCTTACGTTGTCCCGCATTTGGTACAGCGCAGTAACCGGCAAAATCGCGCCGAAG
GATGTCGCTGCCGACTGGGCAATGGAGCGCCTGCCGGCCCAGTATCAGCCCGTCATACTTGAAGCTAGAC
AGGCTTATCTTGGACAAGAAGAAGATCGCTTGGCCTCGCGCGCAGATCAGTTGGAAGAATTTGTCCATTA
CGTAAAAGGCGAGATCACCAAGGTAGTCGGCAAATAACTGTCAGACCAAGTTTACTCATATATACTTTAG
ATTGATTTAAAACTTCATTTTTAATTTAAAAGGATCTAGGTGAAGATCCTTTTTGATAATCTCATGACCA
AAATCCCTTAACGTGAGTTTTCGTTCCACTGAGCGTCAGACCCCGTAGAAAAGATCAAAGGATCTTCTTG
AGATCCTTTTTTTCTGCGCGTAATCTGCTGCTTGCAAACAAAAAAACCACCGCTACCAGCGGTGGTTTGT
TTGCCGGATCAAGAGCTACCAACTCTTTTTCCGAAGGTAACTGGCTTCAGCAGAGCGCAGATACCAAATA
CTGTTCTTCTAGTGTAGCCGTAGTTAGGCCACCACTTCAAGAACTCTGTAGCACCGCCTACATACCTCGC
TCTGCTAATCCTGTTACCAGTGGCTGCTGCCAGTGGCGATAAGTCGTGTCTTACCGGGTTGGACTCAAGA
CGATAGTTACCGGATAAGGCGCAGCGGTCGGGCTGAACGGGGGGTTCGTGCACACAGCCCAGCTTGGAGC
GAACGACCTACACCGAACTGAGATACCTACAGCGTGAGCTATGAGAAAGCGCCACGCTTCCCGAAGGGAG
AAAGGCGGACAGGTATCCGGTAAGCGGCAGGGTCGGAACAGGAGAGCGCACGAGGGAGCTTCCAGGGGGA
AACGCCTGGTATCTTTATAGTCCTGTCGGGTTTCGCCACCTCTGACTTGAGCGTCGATTTTTGTGATGCT
CGTCAGGGGGGCGGAGCCTATGGAAAAACGCCAGCAACGCGGCCTTTTTACGGTTCCTGGCCTTTTGCTG
GCCTTTTGCTCACATGTTCTTTCCTGCGTTATCCCCTGATTCTGTGGATAACCGTATTACCGCCTTTGAG
TGAGCTGATACCGCTCGCCGCAGCCGAACGACCGAGCGCAGCGAGTCAGTGAGCGAGGAAGCGGAAGAGC
GCCCAATACGCAAACCGCCTCTCCCCGCGCGTTGGCCGATTCATTAATCACTCTGTGGTCTCAAATGGTT
GATGCTGTTGTTACAGTTTTTCTTGAAAAGCTTCTTCATGTTGAAACTGAAGAATCTAGATTTTTGACTA
AGTATAGACAACAGTTCGAGAAGCTTAAGAACGAACTTCTTTTCATGCAGTCTTTCCTTAAGGACGCTGA
AAGACTTAAAAGAAAGAATAACACTTTGAAGGGTGTGATGTCTTGCCTTAGGGACTTGATCTTCGAGGCT
GAGGAGATCTTGGAGGATTGCCAGAACCAGTCTGCTGACTCTGATAGAGCTACTACTTGCTTCCACCCTA
AGAGGTTGTCTCTTAGGCACCAGACTGGAAAGTGTCTTGCAAAGATTAATGATAGGATTTCTGAAATTAA
GCAGAATATTTCTACATATCTTGGTGTGCCTCTTTTGGAGGAGGGTTCTATGGAGGCTCACAATAACCTT
ATGTCTAGATGGACATCTTCCCTTTATGACCACACTCAGGTAGTTGGTTTGGAAGGTGACACTGAGAAGA
TAAAGGATTGGCTATTTGAAGCAAGAGATGGTTTACTTACCATTGCATTTGTGGGTATGGGAGGACTTGG
TAAAACCACTCTTGCTCAGAAAGTTTTCAATGACAAAAGGGTGGAGGATCACTTGGAGAGGAGGATTTGG
GTGTCTGTTTCTCAAACATTTACTGAGGAACAAGTCATGAGAAGCATATTGAGGAGTTTAGGAGATGCAT
GTGTTGGTGATGACCAGTGTGAACTGTTAAGAAAAATAAACCAGTACCTTTTGGGAAAGAGGTTTTTGAT
TGTTATGGATGATGTTTGGAGCTGGGACAATGCCTGGTGGCAAAAAATCTATACTGGACTGCCCAAAGGA
AATGGGAGCACTGTTATTGTAACAACGAGAAATGAGCTAGTCGCTCGCAAGATGGGAGTTACAGAAGCAA
GAATACATTGGCCAAAATTCCTCAATGAGCACTACAGTTGGTTACTATTCCGGAAGATTGCATTTGCAGG
AAGTGCAGGTGAATGCCATTTCCCCGAGTTGGAGGACGTGGGAAAGGAGATTGTGGAAAAATGCAAGGGA
CTTCCTTTAGCAATCAAAGCAGTAGGAGGAGTGATGCTTTGCAAGCCATCTTACTATCACGAATGGAGGC
GTATTTCAAATCATTTCCGTGATGAATTGAAAGAAAATGATGACTCAGTGATGGCCTCACTACAGTTGAG
CTATGATGAACTCCCTCCTTACTTGAAATCCTGTTTCCTCTGTTTTTCACTCTTTCCTGAGGATTGTGTC
ATACCAAAAGACCAACTGATCCGTTGGTGGATTGGAGAAGGTTTCATACCTCTGAGAAGTGGTAGGTTAT
CGACTGAAGTGGGAGAAGATTGTTTCTCACAACTATCCAATCGGTGTTTGATAGAAGTTGTTGATAAGGC
TTACAATGGTGTGATCCACACATGCAAAATGCATGTTATGGTTCGTGACTTGGTGATCAAATTAGCCGAG
GATGATGCATTTTTCACCCCAGCTGATGCAACTTGTCGGCATTTGGGTATTAAGAGTGAGATGAATTGGA
AGCAACTATTGAGCAATCAAAAATTACGAGCACTGCTAACAACCACCAAGAGTGGTGAAGTTAACAAAAT
CCATTCCGACATTGCCAAGAAGCTGTGCAAGAGTCGACACCTCCAAGTATTGGATCTGTCAAAATCAATT
TTCGATGTGCCTCTTTCAAGTTTGTTGGAAGGAATTGGATCTGCTAAGCAGCTCACTTATCTCAGTTTAA
GCAATACACATCCAATGATTGGAGTTCCAGCTTCCATATCCAAGCTTGAAAAATTACAGATTTTGGATTT
CAGCTATTGCCAAAATATGAAAATGCTCCCCTCTTGCGTTCTGACATTTGAGGAACTTGCTGTTTTGGAT
GTGAACAACTGTGGTTCCCTTGAGTACCTTCCAAAAGGATTAAGTAGGCTTTCCAATCTTCAAGTATTGC
TTGGGTTTAAGCCTGCAAAATTAAGCCAACCAGGAGGTTGTCGTATTGCTGAGCTCAGAAGCCTGACTCG
ACTCAGAACTCTCAGTTTAAGACTAACCGAAAATGAGGAGATTGGAGACGATGAGGGGAACGCACTGGTA
GATCTCCAAGAACTTCAATTTTTAACAATAAGTTGCTTTGGCAGTCAAGATAATGGACTTGCGACAAAAC
TTGGTAGACTTTATCCTCCACGACAACTCCACGAGCTGATTCTCAAATTTTATCCAAGTAAGACAAGTCC
TGAATGGCTTAACCCCAATCTCTCCCCCATGTTGCGATATTTATCAATCATCTCTGGTGATATTACACAA
ATGCACGAGAACTTCTGGGGTGATGGTAGTACTGCTTGGAAAATTGAGGGCTTAATGTTGGAATCTTTAT
CGGATTTGAGATTGGAATGGTCAGCAATGCATCAAGTCATGCCTTCGTTAAGAATACTCAAGGTTAGCTG
GTGCCCTGAGTTGGAGTCATTTCCAATTGAAGATGCAGGGTTTAGAGGGGGTCTATGGAAGAAGGAAGAA
CATAGGAACGGTTCGTGAGACCACGAA
